Addgene plasmid #57895: mKO2-SiT-N-15
Purpose: Localization: Golgi TGN, Excitation: 551, Emission: 565
Depositing lab: Michael Davidson. Depositing organization: Florida State University, Tallahassee.
Backbone
  Vector backbone: mKO2-N1
  Backbone size w/o insert (bp): 4750
  Vector type: Mammalian Expression
  Selectable markers: Neomycin (select with G418)
Growth in bacteria
  Bacterial resistance: Kanamycin, 50 μg/mL
  Growth temperature: 37°C
  Growth strain: DH5alpha
  Copy number: High Copy
Gene/Insert
  Gene/Insert name: SiT (alt name: NM_173216.2)
  Species: H. sapiens (human)
  Mutation: aa 1-45 of SiT
  Entrez Gene: ST6GAL1 (a.k.a. CDw75, SIAT1, ST6GalI, ST6N)
  Promoter: CMV
  Tag / fusion protein: mKO2 (C terminal on backbone)
  Cloning method: Unknown
  Sequencing primers: 5′ CMV-F; 3′ SV40pA-R
Terms and licenses: Academic/Nonprofit Terms; Industry Terms: Not Available to Industry
Depositor comments: . Excitation = 551; Emission = 565
How to cite: mKO2-SiT-N-15 was a gift from Michael Davidson (Addgene plasmid # 57895 ; http://n2t.net/addgene:57895 ; RRID:Addgene_57895)
