[The description below was written by a language model from this plasmid's Addgene catalogue record.]
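Description:
mKO2-SiT-N-15 is a mammalian expression plasmid built on the mKO2-N1 backbone (about 4.75 kb without insert), an N1-style fusion vector in which a gene of interest is placed upstream of the fluorescent protein so that the fluorophore sits at the C terminus of the product. It is maintained in E. coli as a high-copy plasmid under kanamycin selection, and it carries a neomycin resistance marker so that transfected mammalian cells can be selected with G418. No feature table is provided, so details such as the origins of replication and the polyadenylation signal are not explicitly recorded, although the listed SV40pA reverse sequencing primer suggests an SV40 poly(A) region downstream of the fusion.

The insert is a fragment of human sialyltransferase (ST6GAL1, also known as SiT or SIAT1) limited to amino acids 1–45, expressed from the CMV promoter and fused in frame to mKO2, a monomeric Kusabira Orange variant. This N-terminal portion of the enzyme is commonly used as a Golgi-targeting signal, since it includes the membrane-anchoring region of this type II Golgi-resident protein, and here it serves to direct the otherwise soluble fluorescent protein to the organelle without carrying the catalytic domain. The "15" in the name probably denotes the length of the linker between the targeting sequence and the fluorophore, but the record does not confirm this. The stated purpose is labelling the Golgi trans-Golgi network, with excitation at 551 nm and emission at 565 nm. That makes the construct useful as an orange organelle marker for live- or fixed-cell fluorescence microscopy, including multicolour imaging alongside spectrally distinct fluorescent proteins.
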