>Addgene plasmid #57895 | mKO2-SiT-N-15 | depositor partial sequence | sequence record 89046 | insert sequence
ACGTCAGATCCGCTAGCGCTACCGGACTCAGATCTCGAGCTCGCCACCATGATTCACACCAACCTGAAGA
AAAAGTTCAGCTGCTGCGTCCTGGTCTTTCTTCTGTTTGCAGTCATCTGTGTGTGGAAGGAAAAGAAGAA
AGGGAGTTACTATGATTCCTTTAAATTGCAAACCAAGGAATTCCTGCAGTCGACGGTACCGCGGGCCCGG
GATCCACCGGTCGCCACCATGGTGAGTGTGATTAAACCAGAGATGAAGATGAGGTACTACATGGACGGCT
CCGTCAATGGGCATGAGTTCACAATTGAAGGTGAAGGCACAGGCAGACCTTACGAGGGACATCAAGAGAT
GACACTACGCGTCACAATGGCCGAGGGCGGGCCAATGCCTTTCGCGTTTGACTTAGTGTCACACGTGTTC
TGTTACGGCCACAGAGTATTTACTAAATATCCAGAAGAGATACCAGACTATTTCAAACAAGCATTTCCTG
AAGGCCTGTCATGGGAAAGGTCGTTGGAGTTCGAAGATGGTGGGTCCGCTTCAGTCAGTGCGCATATAAG
CCTTAGAGGAAACACCTTCTACCACAAATCCAAATTTACTGGGGTTAACTTTCCTGCCGATGGTCCTATC
ATGCAAAACCAAAGTGTTGATTGGGAGCCATCAACCGAGAAAATTACTGCCAGCGACGGAGTTCTGAAGG
GTGATGTTACGATGTACCTAAAACTTGAAGGAGGCGGCAATCACAAATGCCAAATGAAGACTACTTACAA
GGCGGCAAAAGAGATTCTTGAAATGCCAGGAGACCATTACATCGGCCATCGCCTCGTCAGGAAAACCGAA
GGCAACATTACTGAGCAGGTAGAAGATGCAGTAGCTCATAGCTAAGCGGCCGCGACTCTAGATCATAATC
AGCCATACCACAT
